Addgene plasmid #69200: BS-Leu2
Purpose: complementation of yeast auxotrophic marker LEU2
Depositing lab: Zhiping Xie. Depositing organization: Shanghai Jiao Tong University. Publication: A fluorescent tool set for yeast Atg proteins. Li D, Song JZ, Shan MH, Li SP, Liu W, Li H, Zhu J, Wang Y, Lin J, Xie Z. Autophagy. 2015;11(6):954-60. doi: 10.1080/15548627.2015.1040971. PubMed 25998947.
Backbone
  Vector backbone: Bluescript II SK+
  Vector type: Yeast Expression
Growth in bacteria
  Bacterial resistance: Ampicillin, 100 μg/mL
  Growth temperature: 37°C
  Growth strain: DH5alpha
  Copy number: High Copy
Gene/Insert
  Gene/Insert name: LEU2
  Species: S. cerevisiae (budding yeast)
  Insert size (bp): 5200
  Cloning method: Unknown
  Sequencing primers: 5′ T7; 3′ SP6
Terms and licenses: Academic/Nonprofit Terms; Industry Terms: Not Available to Industry
How to cite: BS-Leu2 was a gift from Zhiping Xie (Addgene plasmid # 69200 ; http://n2t.net/addgene:69200 ; RRID:Addgene_69200)
