[The description below was written by a language model from this plasmid's Addgene catalogue record and pLannotate feature annotations shown in this document.]
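Description:
BS-Leu2 is a pBluescript II SK+ derivative carrying the Saccharomyces cerevisiae LEU2 gene, catalogued as a yeast expression vector and intended for complementing the leu2 auxotrophic marker in budding yeast. In E. coli it is maintained as a high-copy plasmid through the ColE1/pUC-type origin and selected with ampicillin via the β-lactamase gene and its native promoter. The backbone also retains the f1 phage origin, which allows single-stranded DNA production. The usual Bluescript lac elements are present as well: lac promoter, operator, CAP binding site and a lacZα fragment. T7 and T3 promoters flank the cloning region.

The payload is a genomic LEU2 fragment placed in the multiple cloning site. It comprises a portion of the LEU2 promoter followed by the complete coding sequence for 3-isopropylmalate dehydrogenase, the leucine biosynthesis enzyme that restores growth without leucine in leu2 mutants. Downstream yeast sequence includes a partial NFS1 open reading frame on the opposite strand, which appears to have been carried along as flanking genomic DNA rather than serving any stated function.

No yeast replication origin (2μ or ARS) or centromere is annotated. The plasmid would therefore be expected to act as an integrating construct, or as a source of LEU2 DNA for converting a strain to leucine prototrophy, rather than as an episome, although the record does not say how it is delivered. The catalogue gives an insert size of about 5.2 kb, which matches the length of the whole plasmid sequence; the annotated yeast DNA itself spans roughly 2.2 kb.
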