Features (pLannotate 1.2.2; 15 found; start..end, strand, type, name):
     30..458     -  rep_origin     f1 ori (sequence partly withheld): f1 bacteriophage origin of replication; arrow indicates direction of (+) strand synthesis
    463..618     -  CDS            lacZα (fragment): LacZα fragment of β-galactosidase; lacZ fragment
    626..644     +  promoter       T7 promoter: promoter for bacteriophage T7 RNA polymerase
    659..1030    +  promoter       LEU2 promoter (fragment): S. cerevisiae LEU2
   1031..2125    +  CDS            LEU2: 3-isopropylmalate dehydrogenase, required for leucine biosynthesis; S. cerevisiae LEU2; yeast auxotrophic marker
   2411..2881    -  CDS            NFS1 (fragment): NFS1_YEAST - Also known as SPL1 From Saccharomyces cerevisiae (strain ATCC 204508 / S288c) (Baker's yeast).
   2881..2954    -  misc_feature   MCS (fragment): pBluescript multiple cloning site
   2967..2985    -  promoter       T3 promoter: promoter for bacteriophage T3 RNA polymerase
   3030..3046    -  protein_bind   lac operator: The lac repressor binds to the lac operator to inhibit transcription in E. coli. This inhibition can be relieved by adding lactose or isopropyl-β-D-thiogalactopyranoside (IPTG). lac repressor encoded by lacI
   3054..3084    -  promoter       lac promoter: promoter for the E. coli lac operon
   3099..3120    -  protein_bind   CAP binding site: CAP binding activates transcription in the presence of cAMP. E. coli catabolite activator protein
   3133..3225    -  CDS            lacI (fragment): lac repressor; lacI; The lac repressor binds to the lac operator to inhibit transcription in E. coli. This inhibition can be relieved by adding lactose or isopropyl-β-D-thiogalactopyranoside (IPTG).
   3408..3996    -  rep_origin     ori: high-copy-number ColE1/pMB1/pBR322/pUC origin of replication
   4167..5027    -  CDS            AmpR: β-lactamase; bla; confers resistance to ampicillin, carbenicillin, and related antibiotics
   5028..5132    -  promoter       AmpR promoter: bla
>Addgene plasmid #69200 | BS-Leu2 | depositor full sequence | sequence record 128238 | BS-Leu2 sequence 5155 bps
CTAAATTGTAAGCGTTAATATTTTGTTAAAATTCGCGTTAAATTTTTGTTAAATCAGCTCATTTTTTAAC
CAATAGGCCGAAATCGGCAAAATCCCTTATAAATCAAAAGAATAGACCGAGATAGGGT
[37 nt withheld, positions 129-165]
AAAGAACGTGGACTCCAACGTCAAAGG
[49 nt withheld, positions 193-241]
T
[91 nt withheld, positions 243-333]
G
[124 nt withheld, positions 335-458]
CCCATTCGCCATTCAGGCTGCGCAACTGTTGGGAAGGGCGATCGGTGCGGGCCTCTTCGCTATTACGCCA
GCTGGCGAAAGGGGGATGTGCTGCAAGGCGATTAAGTTGGGTAACGCCAGGGTTTTCCCAGTCACGACGT
TGTAAAACGACGGCCAGTGAGCGCGCGTAATACGACTCACTATAGGGCGAATTGGGTACCGAGTTCGAAT
CTCTTAGCAACCATTATTTTTTTCCTCAACATAACGAGAACACACAGGGGCGCTATCGCACAGAATCAAA
TTCGATGACTGGAAATTTTTTGTTAATTTCAGAGGTCGCCTGACGCATATACCTTTTTCAACTGAAAAAT
TGGGAGAAAAAGGAAAGGTGAGAGCGCCGGAACCGGCTTTTCATATAGAATAGAGAAGCGTTCATGACTA
AATGCTTGCATCACAATACTTGAAGTTGACAATATTATTTAAGGACCTATTGTTTTTTCCAATAGGTGGT
TAGCAATCGTCTTACTTTCTAACTTTTCTTACCTTTTACATTTCAGCAATATATATATATATTTCAAGGA
TATACCATTCTAATGTCTGCCCCTAAGAAGATCGTCGTTTTGCCAGGTGACCACGTTGGTCAAGAAATCA
CAGCCGAAGCCATTAAGGTTCTTAAAGCTATTTCTGATGTTCGTTCCAATGTCAAGTTCGATTTCGAAAA
TCATTTAATTGGTGGTGCTGCTATCGATGCTACAGGTGTTCCACTTCCAGATGAGGCGCTGGAAGCCTCC
AAGAAGGCTGATGCCGTTTTGTTAGGTGCTGTGGGTGGTCCTAAATGGGGTACCGGTAGTGTTAGACCTG
AACAAGGTTTACTAAAAATCCGTAAAGAACTTCAATTGTACGCCAACTTAAGACCATGTAACTTTGCATC
CGACTCTCTTTTAGACTTATCTCCAATCAAGCCACAATTTGCTAAAGGTACTGACTTCGTTGTTGTCAGA
GAATTAGTGGGAGGTATTTACTTTGGTAAGAGAAAGGAAGACGATGGTGATGGTGTCGCTTGGGATAGTG
AACAATACACCGTTCCAGAAGTGCAAAGAATCACAAGAATGGCCGCTTTCATGGCCCTACAACATGAGCC
ACCATTGCCTATTTGGTCCTTGGATAAAGCTAATGTTTTGGCCTCTTCAAGATTATGGAGAAAAACTGTG
GAGGAAACCATCAAGAACGAATTCCCTACATTGAAGGTTCAACATCAATTGATTGATTCTGCCGCCATGA
TCCTAGTTAAGAACCCAACCCACCTAAATGGTATTATAATCACCAGCAACATGTTTGGTGATATCATCTC
CGATGAAGCCTCCGTTATCCCAGGTTCCTTGGGTTTGTTGCCATCTGCGTCCTTGGCCTCTTTGCCAGAC
AAGAACACCGCATTTGGTTTGTACGAACCATGCCACGGTTCTGCTCCAGATTTGCCAAAGAATAAGGTTG
ACCCTATCGCCACTATCTTGTCTGCTGCAATGATGTTGAAATTGTCATTGAACTTGCCTGAAGAAGGTAA
GGCCATTGAAGATGCAGTTAAAAAGGTTTTGGATGCAGGTATCAGAACTGGTGATTTAGGTGGTTCCAAC
AGTACCACCGAAGTCGGTGATGCTGTCGCCGAAGAAGTTAAGAAAATCCTTGCTTAACTCGAGGAATATG
TTCATAGGGTAGACGAAACTATATACGCAATCTACATACATTTATCAAGAAGGAGAAAAAGGAGGATGTA
AAGGAATACAGGTAAGCAAATTGATACTAATGGCTCAACGTGATAAGGAAAAAGAATTGCACTTTAACAT
TAATATTGACAAGGAGGAGGGCACCACACAAAAAGTTAGGTGTAACAGAAAATCATGAAACTATGATTCC
TAATTTATATATTGGAGGATTTTCTCTAAAAAAAAAAAAATACAACAAATAAAAAACACTCAATGACCTG
ACCATTTGATGGAGTTTAAGTCAATACCTTCTTGAACCATTTCCCATAATGGTGAAAGTTCCCTCAAGAA
TTTTACTCTGTCAGAAACGGCCTTAACGACGTAGTCGACCTCCTCTTCAGTACTAAATCTACCAATACCA
AATCTGATGGAAGAATGGGCTAATGCATCATCCTTACCCAGCGCATGTAAAACATAAGAAGGTTCTAGGG
AAGCAGATGTACAGGCTGAACCCGAGGATAATGCGATATCCCTTAGTGCCATCAATAAAGATTCTCCTTC
CACGTAGGCGAAAGAAACGTTAACACACCCTGGATAACGATGATCTGGAGATCCGTTCAACGTGGTATGT
TCAGCGGATAATAGACCTTTGACTAATTTATCGGATAGTCTTTTGATGTGAGCTTGGTCGTTGTCAAATT
CTTTCTTCATCAATCTCGCAGCTTCACCAAATCCCGCTACCAATAAGCTTGATATCGAATTCCTGCAGCC
CGGGGGATCCACTAGTTCTAGAGCGGCCGCCACCGCGGTGGAGCTCCAGCTTTTGTTCCCTTTAGTGAGG
GTTAATTGCGCGCTTGGCGTAATCATGGTCATAGCTGTTTCCTGTGTGAAATTGTTATCCGCTCACAATT
CCACACAACATACGAGCCGGAAGCATAAAGTGTAAAGCCTGGGGTGCCTAATGAGTGAGCTAACTCACAT
TAATTGCGTTGCGCTCACTGCCCGCTTTCCAGTCGGGAAACCTGTCGTGCCAGCTGCATTAATGAATCGG
CCAACGCGCGGGGAGAGGCGGTTTGCGTATTGGGCGCTCTTCCGCTTCCTCGCTCACTGACTCGCTGCGC
TCGGTCGTTCGGCTGCGGCGAGCGGTATCAGCTCACTCAAAGGCGGTAATACGGTTATCCACAGAATCAG
GGGATAACGCAGGAAAGAACATGTGAGCAAAAGGCCAGCAAAAGGCCAGGAACCGTAAAAAGGCCGCGTT
GCTGGCGTTTTTCCATAGGCTCCGCCCCCCTGACGAGCATCACAAAAATCGACGCTCAAGTCAGAGGTGG
CGAAACCCGACAGGACTATAAAGATACCAGGCGTTTCCCCCTGGAAGCTCCCTCGTGCGCTCTCCTGTTC
CGACCCTGCCGCTTACCGGATACCTGTCCGCCTTTCTCCCTTCGGGAAGCGTGGCGCTTTCTCATAGCTC
ACGCTGTAGGTATCTCAGTTCGGTGTAGGTCGTTCGCTCCAAGCTGGGCTGTGTGCACGAACCCCCCGTT
CAGCCCGACCGCTGCGCCTTATCCGGTAACTATCGTCTTGAGTCCAACCCGGTAAGACACGACTTATCGC
CACTGGCAGCAGCCACTGGTAACAGGATTAGCAGAGCGAGGTATGTAGGCGGTGCTACAGAGTTCTTGAA
GTGGTGGCCTAACTACGGCTACACTAGAAGGACAGTATTTGGTATCTGCGCTCTGCTGAAGCCAGTTACC
TTCGGAAAAAGAGTTGGTAGCTCTTGATCCGGCAAACAAACCACCGCTGGTAGCGGTGGTTTTTTTGTTT
GCAAGCAGCAGATTACGCGCAGAAAAAAAGGATCTCAAGAAGATCCTTTGATCTTTTCTACGGGGTCTGA
CGCTCAGTGGAACGAAAACTCACGTTAAGGGATTTTGGTCATGAGATTATCAAAAAGGATCTTCACCTAG
ATCCTTTTAAATTAAAAATGAAGTTTTAAATCAATCTAAAGTATATATGAGTAAACTTGGTCTGACAGTT
ACCAATGCTTAATCAGTGAGGCACCTATCTCAGCGATCTGTCTATTTCGTTCATCCATAGTTGCCTGACT
CCCCGTCGTGTAGATAACTACGATACGGGAGGGCTTACCATCTGGCCCCAGTGCTGCAATGATACCGCGA
GACCCACGCTCACCGGCTCCAGATTTATCAGCAATAAACCAGCCAGCCGGAAGGGCCGAGCGCAGAAGTG
GTCCTGCAACTTTATCCGCCTCCATCCAGTCTATTAATTGTTGCCGGGAAGCTAGAGTAAGTAGTTCGCC
AGTTAATAGTTTGCGCAACGTTGTTGCCATTGCTACAGGCATCGTGGTGTCACGCTCGTCGTTTGGTATG
GCTTCATTCAGCTCCGGTTCCCAACGATCAAGGCGAGTTACATGATCCCCCATGTTGTGCAAAAAAGCGG
TTAGCTCCTTCGGTCCTCCGATCGTTGTCAGAAGTAAGTTGGCCGCAGTGTTATCACTCATGGTTATGGC
AGCACTGCATAATTCTCTTACTGTCATGCCATCCGTAAGATGCTTTTCTGTGACTGGTGAGTACTCAACC
AAGTCATTCTGAGAATAGTGTATGCGGCGACCGAGTTGCTCTTGCCCGGCGTCAATACGGGATAATACCG
CGCCACATAGCAGAACTTTAAAAGTGCTCATCATTGGAAAACGTTCTTCGGGGCGAAAACTCTCAAGGAT
CTTACCGCTGTTGAGATCCAGTTCGATGTAACCCACTCGTGCACCCAACTGATCTTCAGCATCTTTTACT
TTCACCAGCGTTTCTGGGTGAGCAAAAACAGGAAGGCAAAATGCCGCAAAAAAGGGAATAAGGGCGACAC
GGAAATGTTGAATACTCATACTCTTCCTTTTTCAATATTATTGAAGCATTTATCAGGGTTATTGTCTCAT
GAGCGGATACATATTTGAATGTATTTAGAAAAATAAACAAATAGGGGTTCCGCGCACATTTCCCCGAAAA
GTGCCAC
