>Addgene plasmid #69200 | BS-Leu2 | addgene partial sequence | sequence record 124617 | T7 5'-TAATACGACTCACTATAGGG-3'
AGTTCGAATCTCTTAGCAACCATTATTTTTTTCCTCAACATAACGAGAACACACAGGGGCGCTATCGCAC
AGAATCAAATTCGATGACTGGAAATTTTTTGTTAATTTCAGAGGTCGCCTGACGCATATACCTTTTTCAA
CTGAAAAATTGGGAGAAAAAGGAAAGGTGAGAGCGCCGGAACCGGCTTTTCATATAGAATAGAGAAGCGT
TCATGACTAAATGCTTGCATCACAATACTTGAAGTTGACAATATTATTTAAGGACCTATTGTTTTTTCCA
ATAGGTGGTTAGCAATCGTCTTACTTTCTAACTTTTCTTACCTTTTACATTTCAGCAATATATATATATA
TTTCAAGGATATACCATTCTAATGTCTGCCCCTAAGAAGATCGTCGTTTTGCCAGGTGACCACGTTGGTC
AAGAAATCACAGCCGAAGCCATTAAGGTTCTTAAAGCTATTTCTGATGTTCGTTCCAATGTCAAGTTCGA
TTTCGAAAATCATTTAATTGGTGGTGCTGCTATCGATGCTACAGGTGTTCCACTTCCAGATGAGGCGCTG
GAAGCCTCCAAGAAGGCTGATGCCGTTTTGTTAGGTGCTGTGGGTGGTCCTAAATGGGGTACCGGTAGTG
TTAGACCTGAACAAGGTTTACTAAAAATCCGTAAAGAACTTCAATTGTACGCCAACTTAAGACCATGTAA
CTTTGCATCCGACTCTCTTTTAGACTTATCTCCAATCAAGCCACAATTTGCTAAAGGTACTGACTTCGTT
GTTGTCAGAGAATTAGTGGGAGGTATTTACTTTGGTAAGAGAAAGGAAGACGATGGTGATGGTGTCGCTT
GGGATAGTGAACAATACACCGTTCCAGAAGTGCAAAGAATCACAAGAATGGCCGCTTTCATGGCCCTACA
ACATGAGCCACCATTGCCTATTTGGTCCTTGGATAAAGCTAATGTTTTGGCCTCTTCAAGATTATGGAGA
AAAACTGTGGAGGAAACCATCAAGAACGAATTCCCTACATTGAAGGTTCAACATCAATTGATTGATTCTG
CCGCCATGATCCTAGTTAAGAACCCAACCCACCTAAATGGTATTATAATCACCAGCAACATGTTTGGTGA
