>Addgene plasmid #69200 | BS-Leu2 | addgene partial sequence | sequence record 124619 | T3 5'-GCAATTAACCCTCACTAAAGG-3'
TGGAGCTCCACCGCGGTGGCGGCCGCTCTAGAACTAGTGGATCCCCCGGGCTGCAGGAATTCGATATCAA
GCTTATTGGTAGCGGGATTTGGTGAAGCTGCGAGATTGATGAAGAAAGAATTTGACAACGACCAAGCTCA
CATCAAAAGACTATCCGATAAATTAGTCAAAGGTCTATTATCCGCTGAACATACCACGTTGAACGGATCT
CCAGATCATCGTTATCCAGGGTGTGTTAACGTTTCTTTCGCCTACGTGGAAGGAGAATCTTTATTGATGG
CACTAAGGGATATCGCATTATCCTCGGGTTCAGCCTGTACATCTGCTTCCCTAGAACCTTCTTATGTTTT
ACATGCGCTGGGTAAGGATGATGCATTAGCCCATTCTTCCATCAGATTTGGTATTGGTAGATTTAGTACT
GAAGAGGAGGTCGACTACGTCGTTAAGGCCGTTTCTGACAGAGTAAAATTCTTGAGGGAACTTTCACCAT
TATGGGAAATGGTTCAAGAAGGTATTGACTTAAACTCCATCAAATGGTCAGGTCATTGAGTGTTTTTTAT
TTGTTGTATTTTTTTTTTTTTAGAGAAAATCCTCCAATATATAAATTAGGAATCATAGTTTCATGATTTT
CTGTTACACCTAACTTTTTGTGTGGTGCCCTCCTCCTTGTCAATATTAATGTTAAAGTGCAATTCTTTTT
CCTTATCACGTTGAGCCATTAGTATCAATTTGCTTACCTGTATTCCTTTACATCCTCCTTTTTCTCCTTC
TTGATAAATGTATGTAGATTGCGTATATAGTTTCGTCTACCCTATGAACATATTCCTCGAGTTAAGCAAG
GATTTTCTTAACTTCTTCGGCGACAGCATCACCGACTTCGGTGGTACTGTTGGAACCACCTAAATCACCA
GTTCTGATACCTGCATCCAAAACCTTTTTAACTGCATCTTCAATGGCCTTACCTTCTTCAGGC
